>Addgene plasmid #27537 | pGEM-T ZfHoxc9a | addgene partial sequence | sequence record 33942 | 27537 with T7
GCCATGGCCGCGGGATTGAGGANTCGAGCTCAAGCTTTTTTTTTTTTTTTTTTTTCATATTAACATGGTT
GTATATATTTGGATATATCTACAATCTATAATGAAACTCATTTACAGTTTAAAGAATGTAAAATACACAA
ACAGGTACATCAAAAACAAACTAAGTACATCGACGCAAACACGTATTCTTAACTACAGAATTGTTAATCT
TTATAAAATACTTGGCTTTCAAACCTTCTACAAATAAATGGAAGCATAGAAAAGAAACAACCACGAAGAT
ATAGCATAAATTAGGAATTTCAAAATAAAGTAGTTCAAGTATATTTTTCTCTGAAACTTCGGGGTAGTCT
CTCTTCAGAGTCCACGTTTGTGTTTGTGAGTAAAGAAACGTTATGTAAATCCAAACTACGTATAATATTA
ATATGACTCAATCCAGGATGGTAAAAATTACATTTATATTAAACCATACTAATAACAACACGTTTTAAAG
ATATCCATAAAGGATATTCGTTTTCTCTGTTCCTTTTATGGGCCGAAGGTGCAAATGTTAAGACTCATGA
CCGTTCTAAATGATGATTTTCCTTCAGTCTGTGTCCGATTAATGACATTTGGTCTATTGTTCTTTACTGT
CGTTTTTTTCCTTGTTCATTTTCTTCATCTTCATCCGTCGGTTCTGGAACCAGATTTTGACTTGTCGCTC
CGTTAGGTTCAGCACCCTTGCTACCTCATATCGCCGGTCTC
