[The description below was written by a language model from this plasmid's Addgene catalogue record.]
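Description:
pGEM-T ZfHoxc9a is a small bacterial cloning plasmid carrying a fragment of the zebrafish (Danio rerio) homeobox gene hoxc9a in the Promega pGEM-T backbone, which is about 3 kb without the insert. It is catalogued as a bacterial expression vector, but pGEM-T is essentially a high-copy cloning and in vitro transcription vector. It is maintained in standard E. coli cloning strains under ampicillin selection. No feature table accompanies the record, so the exact insert length and orientation are not stated.

The insert is described as a "3' end clone" of hoxc9a, so it represents the 3' portion of the transcript rather than a full-length coding sequence. It sits at the vector's EcoRV site, the position pGEM-T uses for T-overhang ligation of PCR products, and the site was destroyed on both sides during cloning. The cloning region is flanked by T7 and SP6 phage promoter sequences, which are listed as the sequencing primer sites. In pGEM-type vectors these opposing promoters also allow run-off transcription of either strand of the insert, but the record does not say which promoter gives the antisense strand.

The associated publication examines the genomic organization and colinear expression patterns of zebrafish hox genes in the trunk. The likely use is therefore as a template for labelled riboprobes to detect hoxc9a by in situ hybridization, although the record does not state this purpose. The depositor notes that the quality-control sequence has some mismatches to the NCBI reference for the gene, which are not expected to affect plasmid function.
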