Addgene plasmid #27537: pGEM-T ZfHoxc9a
Depositing lab: Victoria Prince. Depositing organization: University of Chicago. Publication: Zebrafish hox genes: genomic organization and modified colinear expression patterns in the trunk. Prince VE, Joly L, Ekker M, Ho RK. Development. 1998 Feb . 125(3):407-20. PubMed 9425136.
Backbone
  Vector backbone: pGEM-T
  Backbone manufacturer: Promega
  Backbone size w/o insert (bp): 3000
  Vector type: Bacterial Expression
Growth in bacteria
  Bacterial resistance: Ampicillin, 100 μg/mL
  Growth temperature: 37°C
  Growth strain: DH5alpha
  Copy number: High Copy
Gene/Insert
  Gene/Insert name: Hoxc9a (alt name: 3' end clone)
  Species: D. rerio (zebrafish)
  Entrez Gene: hoxc9a (a.k.a. bz39, BZ-39, hoxc9, zgc:109844)
  Cloning method: Restriction Enzyme; 5′ cloning site EcoRV (destroyed during cloning); 3′ cloning site EcoRV (destroyed during cloning)
  Sequencing primers: 5′ T7; 3′ SP6
Terms and licenses: Academic/Nonprofit Terms; Industry Terms: Not Available to Industry
Depositor comments: Addgene's quality control sequence has some mismatches with NCBI sequence for this gene; the mismatches should not affect plasmid function.
How to cite: pGEM-T ZfHoxc9a was a gift from Victoria Prince (Addgene plasmid # 27537 ; http://n2t.net/addgene:27537 ; RRID:Addgene_27537)
